>Addgene plasmid #139815 | pFUW-tetO-Nfil3 | addgene full sequence | sequence record 275661 | Addgene NGS Result
ACCATTATCGTTTCAGACCCACCTCCCAACCCCGAGGGGACCCGACAGGCCCGAAGGAATAGAAGAAGAA
GGTGGAGAGAGAGACAGAGACAGATCCATTCGATTAGTGAACGGATCGGCACTGCGTGCGCCAATTCTGC
AGACAAATGGCAGTATTCATCCACAATTTTAAAAGAAAAGGGGGGATTGGGGGGTACAGTGCAGGGGAAA
GAATAGTAGACATAATAGCAACAGACATACAAACTAAAGAATTACAAAAACAAATTACAAAAATTCAAAA
TTTTCGGGTTTATTACAGGGACAGCAGAGATCCAGTTTGGTTAGATCTCGAGTTTACCACTCCCTATCAG
TGATAGAGAAAAGTGAAAGTCGAGTTTACCACTCCCTATCAGTGATAGAGAAAAGTGAAAGTCGAGTTTA
CCACTCCCTATCAGTGATAGAGAAAAGTGAAAGTCGAGTTTACCACTCCCTATCAGTGATAGAGAAAAGT
GAAAGTCGAGTTTACCACTCCCTATCAGTGATAGAGAAAAGTGAAAGTCGAGTTTACCACTCCCTATCAG
TGATAGAGAAAAGTGAAAGTCGAGTTTACCACTCCCTATCAGTGATAGAGAAAAGTGAAAGTCGAGCTCG
GTACCCGGGTCGAGGTAGGCGTGTACGGTGGGAGGCCTATATAAGCAGAGCTCGTTTAGTGAACCGTCAG
ATCGCCTGGAGACGCCATCCACGCTGTTTTGACCTCCATAGAAGACACCGGGACCGATCCAGCCTCCGCG
GCCCCGAATTGATGCAGCTGAGAAAAATGCAGACCATCAAAAAGGAGCCCGCACCCCTAGATCCTACCAG
CAGCTCAGACAAGATGCTGCTGCTGAACTCTGCCTTAGCTGAGGTGGCCGAGGACCTAGCCTCAGGTGAA
GATTTGCTCCTGAACGAAGGGAGCATGGGGAAAAACAAATCCTCGGCGTGTCGGAGAAAACGGGAATTCA
TTCCGGACGAGAAGAAAGACGCCATGTATTGGGAGAAACGGCGGAAAAACAACGAAGCTGCCAAAAGATC
TCGGGAGAAGCGCCGCCTCAATGACCTGGTTTTGGAGAACAAGCTGATTGCCCTGGGAGAAGAAAATGCC
ACTTTAAAAGCTGAGCTGCTCTCCCTGAAATTAAAGTTTGGTTTAATTAGCTCCACGGCGTATGCCCAAG
AAATCCAGAAACTCAGTAATTCCACAGCTGTCTACTTTCAGGACTACCAGACATCCAAGGCTGCCGTGAG
CTCTTTTGTGGACGAGCATGAGCCTGCGATGGTAGCCGGAAGTTGCATCTCAGTCATCAAGCACTCTCCC
CAGAGCTCGCTCTCCGATGTGTCAGAGGTGTCCTCGGTGGAGCACACTCAGGAAAGCCCCGCACAGGGAG
GCTGCCGGAGCCCTGAGAACAAGTTCCCTGTGATCAAGCAGGAGCCCGTGGAGTTGGAGAGCTTTGCCAG
GGAGGCCAGGGAGGAGCGGGGCACGTATTCCACCTCCATCTACCAGAGCTACATGGGAAGCTCTTTCTCC
ACTTACTCCCACTCCCCACCCCTCTTGCAGGTCCATGGGTCCACTAGCAACTCCCCAAGAACCTCAGAGG
CCGATGAGGGTGTAGTGGGCAAGTCTTCTGATGGGGAAGACGAACAACAGGTCCCTAAGGGCCCCATCCA
TTCTCCAGTGGAGCTGCAACGGGTTCACGCCACGGTGGTGAAGGTTCCGGAAGTGAACCCTTCTGCCTTA
CCGCACAAGCTTCGGATTAAAGCCAAGGCCATGCAGGTCAAAGTGGAGGCTTTGGACAGCGAGTTTGAAG
GCATGCAGAAACTCTCTTCACCCGCCGATGCGATCGCCAAAAGACATTTTGACCTGGAGAAACATGGAAC
CTCGGGTATGGCCCATTCCTCCCTCCCTCCTTTCTCAGTGCAGGTGACGAACATTCAAGATTGGTCCCTC
AAATCGGAACACTGGCATCACAAAGAACTGAGCAGCAAAACTCAGAGTAGCTTCAAAACAGGTGTGGTGG
AAGTCAAAGACGGTGGCTATAAGGTTTCCGAAGCTGAGAATTTGTATTTGAAGCAGGGAATAGCAAACTT
ATCTGCAGAGGTGGTCTCGCTCAAGAGATTCATAGCCACACAACCGATCTCGGCTTCGGACTCCAGGTAA
CAATTCGATATCAAGCTTATCGATAATCAACCTCTGGATTACAAAATTTGTGAAAGATTGACTGGTATTC
TTAACTATGTTGCTCCTTTTACGCTATGTGGATACGCTGCTTTAATGCCTTTGTATCATGCTATTGCTTC
CCGTATGGCTTTCATTTTCTCCTCCTTGTATAAATCCTGGTTGCTGTCTCTTTATGAGGAGTTGTGGCCC
GTTGTCAGGCAACGTGGCGTGGTGTGCACTGTGTTTGCTGACGCAACCCCCACTGGTTGGGGCATTGCCA
CCACCTGTCAGCTCCTTTCCGGGACTTTCGCTTTCCCCCTCCCTATTGCCACGGCGGAACTCATCGCCGC
CTGCCTTGCCCGCTGCTGGACAGGGGCTCGGCTGTTGGGCACTGACAATTCCGTGGTGTTGTCGGGGAAA
TCATCGTCCTTTCCTTGGCTGCTCGCCTGTGTTGCCACCTGGATTCTGCGCGGGACGTCCTTCTGCTACG
TCCCTTCGGCCCTCAATCCAGCGGACCTTCCTTCCCGCGGCCTGCTGCCGGCTCTGCGGCCTCTTCCGCG
TCTTCGCCTTCGCCCTCAGACGAGTCGGATCTCCCTTTGGGCCGCCTCCCCGCATCGATACCGTCGACCT
CGAGACCTAGAAAAACATGGAGCAATCACAAGTAGCAATACAGCAGCTACCAATGCTGATTGTGCCTGGC
TAGAAGCACAAGAGGAGGAGGAGGTGGGTTTTCCAGTCACACCTCAGGTACCTTTAAGACCAATGACTTA
CAAGGCAGCTGTAGATCTTAGCCACTTTTTAAAAGAAAAGGGGGGACTGGAAGGGCTAATTCACTCCCAA
CGAAGACAAGATATCCTTGATCTGTGGATCTACCACACACAAGGCTACTTCCCTGATTGGCAGAACTACA
CACCAGGGCCAGGGATCAGATATCCACTGACCTTTGGATGGTGCTACAAGCTAGTACCAGTTGAGCAAGA
GAAGGTAGAAGAAGCCAATGAAGGAGAGAACACCCGCTTGTTACACCCTGTGAGCCTGCATGGGATGGAT
GACCCGGAGAGAGAAGTATTAGAGTGGAGGTTTGACAGCCGCCTAGCATTTCATCACATGGCCCGAGAGC
TGCATCCGGACTGTACTGGGTCTCTCTGGTTAGACCAGATCTGAGCCTGGGAGCTCTCTGGCTAACTAGG
GAACCCACTGCTTAAGCCTCAATAAAGCTTGCCTTGAGTGCTTCAAGTAGTGTGTGCCCGTCTGTTGTGT
GACTCTGGTAACTAGAGATCCCTCAGACCCTTTTAGTCAGTGTGGAAAATCTCTAGCAGGGCCCGTTTAA
ACCCGCTGATCAGCCTCGACTGTGCCTTCTAGTTGCCAGCCATCTGTTGTTTGCCCCTCCCCCGTGCCTT
CCTTGACCCTGGAAGGTGCCACTCCCACTGTCCTTTCCTAATAAAATGAGGAAATTGCATCGCATTGTCT
GAGTAGGTGTCATTCTATTCTGGGGGGTGGGGTGGGGCAGGACAGCAAGGGGGAGGATTGGGAAGACAAT
AGCAGGCATGCTGGGGATGCGGTGGGCTCTATGGCTTCTGAGGCGGAAAGAACCAGCTGGGGCTCTAGGG
GGTATCCCC
[124 nt withheld, positions 3790-3913]
C
[91 nt withheld, positions 3915-4005]
A
[49 nt withheld, positions 4007-4055]
CCTTTGACGTTGGAGTCCACGTTCTTT
[37 nt withheld, positions 4083-4119]
ACCCTATCTCGGTCTATTCTTTTGATTTATAAGGGATTTTGCCGATTTCGGCCTATTGGTTAAAAAATGA
GCTGATTTAACAAAAATTTAACGCGAATTAATTCTGTGGAATGTGTGTCAGTTAGGGTGTGGAAAGTCCC
CAGGCTCCCCAGCAGGCAGAAGTATGCAAAGCATGCATCTCAATTAGTCAGCAACCAGGTGTGGAAAGTC
CCCAGGCTCCCCAGCAGGCAGAAGTATGCAAAGCATGCATCTCAATTAGTCAGCAACCATAGTCCCGCCC
CTAACTCCGCCCATCCCGCCCCTAACTCCGCCCAGTTCCGCCCATTCTCCGCCCCATGGCTGACTAATTT
TTTTTATTTATGCAGAGGCCGAGGCCGCCTCTGCCTCTGAGCTATTCCAGAAGTAGTGAGGAGGCTTTTT
TGGAGGCCTAGGCTTTTGCAAAAAGCTCCCGGGAGCTTGTATATCCATTTTCGGATCTGATCAGCACGTG
TTGACAATTAATCATCGGCATAGTATATCGGCATAGTATAATACGACAAGGTGAGGAACTAAACCATGGC
CAAGTTGACCAGTGCCGTTCCGGTGCTCACCGCGCGCGACGTCGCCGGAGCGGTCGAGTTCTGGACCGAC
CGGCTCGGGTTCTCCCGGGACTTCGTGGAGGACGACTTCGCCGGTGTGGTCCGGGACGACGTGACCCTGT
TCATCAGCGCGGTCCAGGACCAGGTGGTGCCGGACAACACCCTGGCCTGGGTGTGGGTGCGCGGCCTGGA
CGAGCTGTACGCCGAGTGGTCGGAGGTCGTGTCCACGAACTTCCGGGACGCCTCCGGGCCGGCCATGACC
GAGATCGGCGAGCAGCCGTGGGGGCGGGAGTTCGCCCTGCGCGACCCGGCCGGCAACTGCGTGCACTTCG
TGGCCGAGGAGCAGGACTGACACGTGCTACGAGATTTCGATTCCACCGCCGCCTTCTATGAAAGGTTGGG
CTTCGGAATCGTTTTCCGGGACGCCGGCTGGATGATCCTCCAGCGCGGGGATCTCATGCTGGAGTTCTTC
GCCCACCCCAACTTGTTTATTGCAGCTTATAATGGTTACAAATAAAGCAATAGCATCACAAATTTCACAA
ATAAAGCATTTTTTTCACTGCATTCTAGTTGTGGTTTGTCCAAACTCATCAATGTATCTTATCATGTCTG
TATACCGTCGACCTCTAGCTAGAGCTTGGCGTAATCATGGTCATAGCTGTTTCCTGTGTGAAATTGTTAT
CCGCTCACAATTCCACACAACATACGAGCCGGAAGCATAAAGTGTAAAGCCTGGGGTGCCTAATGAGTGA
GCTAACTCACATTAATTGCGTTGCGCTCACTGCCCGCTTTCCAGTCGGGAAACCTGTCGTGCCAGCTGCA
TTAATGAATCGGCCAACGCGCGGGGAGAGGCGGTTTGCGTATTGGGCGCTCTTCCGCTTCCTCGCTCACT
GACTCGCTGCGCTCGGTCGTTCGGCTGCGGCGAGCGGTATCAGCTCACTCAAAGGCGGTAATACGGTTAT
CCACAGAATCAGGGGATAACGCAGGAAAGAACATGTGAGCAAAAGGCCAGCAAAAGGCCAGGAACCGTAA
AAAGGCCGCGTTGCTGGCGTTTTTCCATAGGCTCCGCCCCCCTGACGAGCATCACAAAAATCGACGCTCA
AGTCAGAGGTGGCGAAACCCGACAGGACTATAAAGATACCAGGCGTTTCCCCCTGGAAGCTCCCTCGTGC
GCTCTCCTGTTCCGACCCTGCCGCTTACCGGATACCTGTCCGCCTTTCTCCCTTCGGGAAGCGTGGCGCT
TTCTCATAGCTCACGCTGTAGGTATCTCAGTTCGGTGTAGGTCGTTCGCTCCAAGCTGGGCTGTGTGCAC
GAACCCCCCGTTCAGCCCGACCGCTGCGCCTTATCCGGTAACTATCGTCTTGAGTCCAACCCGGTAAGAC
ACGACTTATCGCCACTGGCAGCAGCCACTGGTAACAGGATTAGCAGAGCGAGGTATGTAGGCGGTGCTAC
AGAGTTCTTGAAGTGGTGGCCTAACTACGGCTACACTAGAAGAACAGTATTTGGTATCTGCGCTCTGCTG
AAGCCAGTTACCTTCGGAAAAAGAGTTGGTAGCTCTTGATCCGGCAAACAAACCACCGCTGGTAGCGGTG
GTTTTTTTGTTTGCAAGCAGCAGATTACGCGCAGAAAAAAAGGATCTCAAGAAGATCCTTTGATCTTTTC
TACGGGGTCTGACGCTCAGTGGAACGAAAACTCACGTTAAGGGATTTTGGTCATGAGATTATCAAAAAGG
ATCTTCACCTAGATCCTTTTAAATTAAAAATGAAGTTTTAAATCAATCTAAAGTATATATGAGTAAACTT
GGTCTGACAGTTACCAATGCTTAATCAGTGAGGCACCTATCTCAGCGATCTGTCTATTTCGTTCATCCAT
AGTTGCCTGACTCCCCGTCGTGTAGATAACTACGATACGGGAGGGCTTACCATCTGGCCCCAGTGCTGCA
ATGATACCGCGAGACCCACGCTCACCGGCTCCAGATTTATCAGCAATAAACCAGCCAGCCGGAAGGGCCG
AGCGCAGAAGTGGTCCTGCAACTTTATCCGCCTCCATCCAGTCTATTAATTGTTGCCGGGAAGCTAGAGT
AAGTAGTTCGCCAGTTAATAGTTTGCGCAACGTTGTTGCCATTGCTACAGGCATCGTGGTGTCACGCTCG
TCGTTTGGTATGGCTTCATTCAGCTCCGGTTCCCAACGATCAAGGCGAGTTACATGATCCCCCATGTTGT
GCAAAAAAGCGGTTAGCTCCTTCGGTCCTCCGATCGTTGTCAGAAGTAAGTTGGCCGCAGTGTTATCACT
CATGGTTATGGCAGCACTGCATAATTCTCTTACTGTCATGCCATCCGTAAGATGCTTTTCTGTGACTGGT
GAGTACTCAACCAAGTCATTCTGAGAATAGTGTATGCGGCGACCGAGTTGCTCTTGCCCGGCGTCAATAC
GGGATAATACCGCGCCACATAGCAGAACTTTAAAAGTGCTCATCATTGGAAAACGTTCTTCGGGGCGAAA
ACTCTCAAGGATCTTACCGCTGTTGAGATCCAGTTCGATGTAACCCACTCGTGCACCCAACTGATCTTCA
GCATCTTTTACTTTCACCAGCGTTTCTGGGTGAGCAAAAACAGGAAGGCAAAATGCCGCAAAAAAGGGAA
TAAGGGCGACACGGAAATGTTGAATACTCATACTCTTCCTTTTTCAATATTATTGAAGCATTTATCAGGG
TTATTGTCTCATGAGCGGATACATATTTGAATGTATTTAGAAAAATAAACAAATAGGGGTTCCGCGCACA
TTTCCCCGAAAAGTGCCACCTGACGTCGACGGATCGGGAGATCTCCCGATCCCCTATGGTGCACTCTCAG
TACAATCTGCTCTGATGCCGCATAGTTAAGCCAGTATCTGCTCCCTGCTTGTGTGTTGGAGGTCGCTGAG
TAGTGCGCGAGCAAAATTTAAGCTACAACAAGGCAAGGCTTGACCGACAATTGCATGAAGAATCTGCTTA
GGGTTAGGCGTTTTGCGCTGCTTCGCGATGTACGGGCCAGATATACGCGTTGACATTGATTATTGACTAG
TTATTAATAGTAATCAATTACGGGGTCATTAGTTCATAGCCCATATATGGAGTTCCGCGTTACATAACTT
ACGGTAAATGGCCCGCCTGGCTGACCGCCCAACGACCCCCGCCCATTGACGTCAATAATGACGTATGTTC
CCATAGTAACGCCAATAGGGACTTTCCATTGACGTCAATGGGTGGAGTATTTACGGTAAACTGCCCACTT
GGCAGTACATCAAGTGTATCATATGCCAAGTACGCCCCCTATTGACGTCAATGACGGTAAATGGCCCGCC
TGGCATTATGCCCAGTACATGACCTTATGGGACTTTCCTACTTGGCAGTACATCTACGTATTAGTCATCG
CTATTACCATGGTGATGCGGTTTTGGCAGTACATCAATGGGCGTGGATAGCGGTTTGACTCACGGGGATT
TCCAAGTCTCCACCCCATTGACGTCAATGGGAGTTTGTTTTGGCACCAAAATCAACGGGACTTTCCAAAA
TGTCGTAACAACTCCGCCCCATTGACGCAAATGGGCGGTAGGCGTGTACGGTGGGAGGTCTATATAAGCA
GCGCGTTTTGCCTGTACTGGGTCTCTCTGGTTAGACCAGATCTGAGCCTGGGAGCTCTCTGGCTAACTAG
GGAACCCACTGCTTAAGCCTCAATAAAGCTTGCCTTGAGTGCTTCAAGTAGTGTGTGCCCGTCTGTTGTG
TGACTCTGGTAACTAGAGATCCCTCAGACCCTTTTAGTCAGTGTGGAAAATCTCTAGCAGTGGCGCCCGA
ACAGGGACTTGAAAGCGAAAGGGAAACCAGAGGAGCTCTCTCGACGCAGGACTCGGCTTGCTGAAGCGCG
CACGGCAAGAGGCGAGGGGCGGCGACTGGTGAGTACGCCAAAAATTTTGACTAGCGGAGGCTAGAAGGAG
AGAGATGGGTGCGAGAGCGTCAGTATTAAGCGGGGGAGAATTAGATCGCGATGGGAAAAAATTCGGTTAA
GGCCAGGGGGAAAGAAAAAATATAAATTAAAACATATAGTATGGGCAAGCAGGGAGCTAGAACGATTCGC
AGTTAATCCTGGCCTGTTAGAAACATCAGAAGGCTGTAGACAAATACTGGGACAGCTACAACCATCCCTT
CAGACAGGATCAGAAGAACTTAGATCATTATATAATACAGTAGCAACCCTCTATTGTGTGCATCAAAGGA
TAGAGATAAAAGACACCAAGGAAGCTTTAGACAAGATAGAGGAAGAGCAAAACAAAAGTAAGACCACCGC
ACAGCAAGCGGCCGCTGATCTTCAGACCTGGAGGAGGAGATATGAGGGACAATTGGAGAAGTGAATTATA
TAAATATAAAGTAGTAAAAATTGAACCATTAGGAGTAGCACCCACCAAGGCAAAGAGAAGAGTGGTGCAG
AGAGAAAAAAGAGCAGTGGGAATAGGAGCTTTGTTCCTTGGGTTCTTGGGAGCAGCAGGAAGCACTATGG
GCGCAGCGTCAATGACGCTGACGGTACAGGCCAGACAATTATTGTCTGGTATAGTGCAGCAGCAGAACAA
TTTGCTGAGGGCTATTGAGGCGCAACAGCATCTGTTGCAACTCACAGTCTGGGGCATCAAGCAGCTCCAG
GCAAGAATCCTGGCTGTGGAAAGATACCTAAAGGATCAACAGCTCCTGGGGATTTGGGGTTGCTCTGGAA
AACTCATTTGCACCACTGCTGTGCCTTGGAATGCTAGTTGGAGTAATAAATCTCTGGAACAGATTTGGAA
TCACACGACCTGGATGGAGTGGGACAGAGAAATTAACAATTACACAAGCTTAATACACTCCTTAATTGAA
GAATCGCAAAACCAGCAAGAAAAGAATGAACAAGAATTATTGGAATTAGATAAATGGGCAAGTTTGTGGA
ATTGGTTTAACATAACAAATTGGCTGTGGTATATAAAATTATTCATAATGATAGTAGGAGGCTTGGTAGG
TTTAAGAATAGTTTTTGCTGTACTTTCTATAGTGAATAGAGTTAGGCAGGGATATTC
Features (pLannotate 1.2.2; 32 found; start..end, strand, type, name):
     17..117     +  CDS            Rev (fragment): human immunodeficiency virus 1 (HIV-1) Rev protein; rev; enhances nuclear export of unspliced and incompletely spliced viral mRNAs
    167..284     +  misc_feature   cPPT/CTS: central polypurine tract and central termination sequence of HIV-1
    341..611     +  protein_bind   tetracycline response element: contains seven copies of the tetracycline operator tetO tetracycline repressor TetR
    622..639     +  misc_feature   MCS (fragment): pUC18/19 multiple cloning site
    644..682     +  promoter       minimal CMV promoter: human cytomegalovirus (CMV) immediate early promoter
    782..2167    +  CDS            Nfil3: NFIL3_MOUSE - Also known as E4bp4. Experimental evidence at protein level: Swiss-Prot protein existence level 1. Acts as a transcriptional regulator that recognizes and binds to the sequence 5'-[GA]TTA[CT]GTAA[CT]-3', a sequence present in many cellular and viral promoters. Represses transcription from promoters with activating transcription factor (ATF) sites (By similarity). Represses promoter activity in osteoblasts. Represses transcriptional activity of PER1. Represses transcriptional activity of PER2 via the B- site on the promoter. Activates transcription from the interleukin-3 promoter
   2172..2195    +  misc_feature   MCS (fragment): pBluescript multiple cloning site
   2195..2783    +  misc_feature   WPRE: woodchuck hepatitis virus posttranscriptional regulatory element
   2720..3301    +  CDS            nef (fragment): NEF_HV1H2 - Experimental evidence at protein level: Swiss-Prot protein existence level 1. Extracellular Nef protein targets CD4(+) T-lymphocytes for apoptosis by interacting with CXCR4 surface receptors. From Human immunodeficiency virus type 1 group M subtype B (isolate HXB2) (HIV-1).
   3308..3488    +  LTR            5' LTR (truncated): truncated 5' long terminal repeat (LTR) from HIV-1
   3520..3744    +  polyA_signal   bGH poly(A) signal: bovine growth hormone polyadenylation signal
   3748..3769    +  promoter       SV40 promoter (fragment): SV40 enhancer and early promoter
   3790..4218    +  rep_origin     f1 ori (sequence partly withheld): f1 bacteriophage origin of replication; arrow indicates direction of (+) strand synthesis
   4232..4561    +  promoter       SV40 promoter: SV40 enhancer and early promoter
   4609..4656    +  promoter       EM7 promoter: synthetic bacterial promoter&nbsp
   4675..5049    +  CDS            BleoR: antibiotic-binding protein; Sh ble from Streptoalloteichus hindustanus; confers resistance to bleomycin, phleomycin, and Zeocin™
   5059..5184    +  CDS            ble (fragment): BLE_KLEPN - Experimental evidence at protein level: Swiss-Prot protein existence level 1. Binding protein with a strong affinity to the bleomycin family of antibiotics. Binds to CL990; an antimitotic-antibiotic compound. From Klebsiella pneumoniae.
   5179..5300    +  polyA_signal   SV40 poly(A) signal: SV40 polyadenylation signal
   5373..5389    -  protein_bind   lac operator: The lac repressor binds to the lac operator to inhibit transcription in E. coli. This inhibition can be relieved by adding lactose or isopropyl-β-D-thiogalactopyranoside (IPTG). lac repressor encoded by lacI
   5397..5427    -  promoter       lac promoter: promoter for the E. coli lac operon
   5442..5463    -  protein_bind   CAP binding site: CAP binding activates transcription in the presence of cAMP. E. coli catabolite activator protein
   5476..5568    -  CDS            lacI (fragment): lac repressor; lacI; The lac repressor binds to the lac operator to inhibit transcription in E. coli. This inhibition can be relieved by adding lactose or isopropyl-β-D-thiogalactopyranoside (IPTG).
   5751..6339    -  rep_origin     ori: high-copy-number ColE1/pMB1/pBR322/pUC origin of replication
   6510..7370    -  CDS            AmpR: β-lactamase; bla; confers resistance to ampicillin, carbenicillin, and related antibiotics
   7371..7475    -  promoter       AmpR promoter: bla
   7534..7586    -  misc_feature   bom (fragment): basis of mobility region from pBR322
   7741..8120    +  enhancer       CMV enhancer: human cytomegalovirus immediate early enhancer
   8121..8320    +  promoter       CMV promoter: human cytomegalovirus (CMV) immediate early promoter
   8338..8518    +  LTR            5' LTR (truncated): truncated 5' long terminal repeat (LTR) from HIV-1
   8565..8690    +  misc_feature   HIV-1 Ψ: packaging signal of human immunodeficiency virus type 1
   8674..9037    +  CDS            HIV-1 gag (fragment): gag protein from human immunodeficiency virus 1; gag
   9183..9416    +  misc_feature   RRE: The Rev response element (RRE) of HIV-1 allows for Rev-dependent mRNA export from the nucleus to the cytoplasm.
