[The description below was written by a language model from this plasmid's Addgene catalogue record and pLannotate feature annotations shown in this document.]
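Description:
pFUW-tetO-Nfil3 is a 9,776-nt lentiviral transfer plasmid built on the pFUW-tetO backbone for doxycycline-inducible expression of mouse Nfil3 (also known as E4BP4) in mammalian cells. It is maintained in E. coli through a high-copy ColE1/pUC-type origin and selected with ampicillin via the AmpR β-lactamase gene; an f1 origin is also present. Outside the viral region, the backbone carries an SV40 promoter/EM7 promoter–driven BleoR cassette with an SV40 poly(A) signal. Because this cassette lies beyond the 3′ LTR, it would not be packaged into virus.

The viral genome is transcribed from a CMV enhancer/promoter fused to a truncated HIV-1 5′ LTR. This is followed by the Ψ packaging signal with a partial gag sequence, the Rev response element for Rev-dependent nuclear export, and the cPPT/CTS element, which aids nuclear import of the reverse-transcribed genome. The internal expression cassette consists of a tetracycline response element with seven tetO copies placed upstream of a minimal CMV promoter (TRE-mCMV). This drives the Nfil3 coding sequence, which was cloned through EcoRI sites, and a WPRE downstream enhances transcript stability and expression. A truncated 3′ LTR and a bGH poly(A) signal close the unit.

No tetracycline transactivator is annotated on the plasmid, so induction requires one, such as rtTA, to be supplied separately, along with doxycycline. No epitope tag or fluorescent reporter is annotated either. Nfil3 is a bZIP transcriptional regulator, and the associated publication concerns direct reprogramming of fibroblasts into antigen-presenting dendritic cells. This suggests the construct was used to deliver an inducible transcription factor in that work.
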