Addgene plasmid #139815: pFUW-tetO-Nfil3
Purpose: doxycycline-inducible expression of mouse Nfil3 in mammalian cells
Depositing lab: Filipe Pereira. Depositing organization: Lund University. Publication: Direct reprogramming of fibroblasts into antigen-presenting dendritic cells. Rosa FF, Pires CF, Kurochkin I, Ferreira AG, Gomes AM, Palma LG, Shaiv K, Solanas L, Azenha C, Papatsenko D, Schulz O, Reis e Sousa C, Pereira CF. Sci Immunol. 2018 Dec 7;3(30). pii: 3/30/eaau4292. doi: 10.1126/sciimmunol.aau4292. PubMed 30530727.
Backbone
  Vector backbone: pFUW-tetO
  Vector type: Mammalian Expression, Lentiviral
Growth in bacteria
  Bacterial resistance: Ampicillin, 100 μg/mL
  Growth temperature: 37°C
  Growth strain: NEB Stable
  Copy number: High Copy
Gene/Insert
  Gene/Insert name: Nfil3
  Species: M. musculus (mouse)
  Insert size (bp): 1389
  GenBank ID: NM_017373.3
  Entrez Gene: Nfil3 (a.k.a. E4BP4)
  Promoter: TRE-mCMV
  Cloning method: Restriction Enzyme; 5′ cloning site EcoRI (unknown if destroyed); 3′ cloning site EcoRI (unknown if destroyed)
  Sequencing primers: 5′ TCCACGCTGTTTTGACCTCC
Terms and licenses: Academic/Nonprofit Terms; Industry Terms: Not Available to Industry
How to cite: pFUW-tetO-Nfil3 was a gift from Filipe Pereira (Addgene plasmid # 139815 ; http://n2t.net/addgene:139815 ; RRID:Addgene_139815)
